>Addgene plasmid #217457 | PX459-CDKN1A | addgene full sequence | sequence record 429694 | Addgene NGS Result
GAGGGCCTATTTCCCATGATTCCTTCATATTTGCATATACGATACAAGGCTGTTAGAGAGATAATTGGAA
TTAATTTGACTGTAAACACAAAGATATTAGTACAAAATACGTGACGTAGAAAGTAATAATTTCTTGGGTA
GTTTGCAGTTTTAAAATTATGTTTTAAAATGGACTATCATATGCTTACCGTAACTTGAAAGTATTTCGAT
TTCTTGGCTTTATATATCTTGTGGAAAGGACGAAACACCGCCATTAGCGCATCACAGTCGGTTTTAGAGC
TAGAAATAGCAAGTTAAAATAAGGCTAGTCCGTTATCAACTTGAAAAAGTGGCACCGAGTCGGTGCTTTT
TTGTTTTAGAGCTAGAAATAGCAAGTTAAAATAAGGCTAGTCCGTTTTTAGCGCGTGCGCCAATTCTGCA
GACAAATGGCTCTAGAGGTACCCGTTACATAACTTACGGTAAATGGCCCGCCTGGCTGACCGCCCAACGA
CCCCCGCCCATTGACGTCAATAGTAACGCCAATAGGGACTTTCCATTGACGTCAATGGGTGGAGTATTTA
CGGTAAACTGCCCACTTGGCAGTACATCAAGTGTATCATATGCCAAGTACGCCCCCTATTGACGTCAATG
ACGGTAAATGGCCCGCCTGGCATTGTGCCCAGTACATGACCTTATGGGACTTTCCTACTTGGCAGTACAT
CTACGTATTAGTCATCGCTATTACCATGGTCGAGGTGAGCCCCACGTTCTGCTTCACTCTCCCCATCTCC
CCCCCCTCCCCCCCCCCAATTTTGTATTTATTTATTTTTTAATTATTTGGGGCGGGGAGGGGGGGGGGGG
GGGGGGGGGGGCGCGCGCCAGGCGGGGCGGGGCGGGGCGAGGGGCGGGGCGGGGCGAGGCGGAGAGGTGC
GGCGGCAGCCAATCAGAGCGGCGCGCTCCGAAAGTTTCCTTTTATGGCGAGGCGGCGGCGGCGGCGGCCC
TATAAAAAGCGAAGCGCGCGGCGGGCGGGAGTCGCTGCGCGCTGCCTTCGCCCCGTGCCCCGCTCCGCCG
CCGCCTCGCGCCGCCCGCCCCGGCTCTGACTGACCGCGTTACTCCCACAGGTGAGCGGGCGGGACGGCCC
TTCTCCTCCGGGCTGTAATTAGCTGAGCAAGAGGTAAGGGTTTAAGGGATGGTTGGTTGGTGGGGTATTA
ATGTTTAATTACCTGGAGCACCTGCCTGAAATCACTTTTTTTCAGGTTGGACCGGTGCCACCATGGACTA
TAAGGACCACGACGGAGACTACAAGGATCATGATATTGATTACAAAGACGATGACGATAAGATGGCCCCA
AAGAAGAAGCGGAAGGTCGGTATCCACGGAGTCCCAGCAGCCGACAAGAAGTACAGCATCGGCCTGGACA
TCGGCACCAACTCTGTGGGCTGGGCCGTGATCACCGACGAGTACAAGGTGCCCAGCAAGAAATTCAAGGT
GCTGGGCAACACCGACCGGCACAGCATCAAGAAGAACCTGATCGGAGCCCTGCTGTTCGACAGCGGCGAA
ACAGCCGAGGCCACCCGGCTGAAGAGAACCGCCAGAAGAAGATACACCAGACGGAAGAACCGGATCTGCT
ATCTGCAAGAGATCTTCAGCAACGAGATGGCCAAGGTGGACGACAGCTTCTTCCACAGACTGGAAGAGTC
CTTCCTGGTGGAAGAGGATAAGAAGCACGAGCGGCACCCCATCTTCGGCAACATCGTGGACGAGGTGGCC
TACCACGAGAAGTACCCCACCATCTACCACCTGAGAAAGAAACTGGTGGACAGCACCGACAAGGCCGACC
TGCGGCTGATCTATCTGGCCCTGGCCCACATGATCAAGTTCCGGGGCCACTTCCTGATCGAGGGCGACCT
GAACCCCGACAACAGCGACGTGGACAAGCTGTTCATCCAGCTGGTGCAGACCTACAACCAGCTGTTCGAG
GAAAACCCCATCAACGCCAGCGGCGTGGACGCCAAGGCCATCCTGTCTGCCAGACTGAGCAAGAGCAGAC
GGCTGGAAAATCTGATCGCCCAGCTGCCCGGCGAGAAGAAGAATGGCCTGTTCGGAAACCTGATTGCCCT
GAGCCTGGGCCTGACCCCCAACTTCAAGAGCAACTTCGACCTGGCCGAGGATGCCAAACTGCAGCTGAGC
AAGGACACCTACGACGACGACCTGGACAACCTGCTGGCCCAGATCGGCGACCAGTACGCCGACCTGTTTC
TGGCCGCCAAGAACCTGTCCGACGCCATCCTGCTGAGCGACATCCTGAGAGTGAACACCGAGATCACCAA
GGCCCCCCTGAGCGCCTCTATGATCAAGAGATACGACGAGCACCACCAGGACCTGACCCTGCTGAAAGCT
CTCGTGCGGCAGCAGCTGCCTGAGAAGTACAAAGAGATTTTCTTCGACCAGAGCAAGAACGGCTACGCCG
GCTACATTGACGGCGGAGCCAGCCAGGAAGAGTTCTACAAGTTCATCAAGCCCATCCTGGAAAAGATGGA
CGGCACCGAGGAACTGCTCGTGAAGCTGAACAGAGAGGACCTGCTGCGGAAGCAGCGGACCTTCGACAAC
GGCAGCATCCCCCACCAGATCCACCTGGGAGAGCTGCACGCCATTCTGCGGCGGCAGGAAGATTTTTACC
CATTCCTGAAGGACAACCGGGAAAAGATCGAGAAGATCCTGACCTTCCGCATCCCCTACTACGTGGGCCC
TCTGGCCAGGGGAAACAGCAGATTCGCCTGGATGACCAGAAAGAGCGAGGAAACCATCACCCCCTGGAAC
TTCGAGGAAGTGGTGGACAAGGGCGCTTCCGCCCAGAGCTTCATCGAGCGGATGACCAACTTCGATAAGA
ACCTGCCCAACGAGAAGGTGCTGCCCAAGCACAGCCTGCTGTACGAGTACTTCACCGTGTATAACGAGCT
GACCAAAGTGAAATACGTGACCGAGGGAATGAGAAAGCCCGCCTTCCTGAGCGGCGAGCAGAAAAAGGCC
ATCGTGGACCTGCTGTTCAAGACCAACCGGAAAGTGACCGTGAAGCAGCTGAAAGAGGACTACTTCAAGA
AAATCGAGTGCTTCGACTCCGTGGAAATCTCCGGCGTGGAAGATCGGTTCAACGCCTCCCTGGGCACATA
CCACGATCTGCTGAAAATTATCAAGGACAAGGACTTCCTGGACAATGAGGAAAACGAGGACATTCTGGAA
GATATCGTGCTGACCCTGACACTGTTTGAGGACAGAGAGATGATCGAGGAACGGCTGAAAACCTATGCCC
ACCTGTTCGACGACAAAGTGATGAAGCAGCTGAAGCGGCGGAGATACACCGGCTGGGGCAGGCTGAGCCG
GAAGCTGATCAACGGCATCCGGGACAAGCAGTCCGGCAAGACAATCCTGGATTTCCTGAAGTCCGACGGC
TTCGCCAACAGAAACTTCATGCAGCTGATCCACGACGACAGCCTGACCTTTAAAGAGGACATCCAGAAAG
CCCAGGTGTCCGGCCAGGGCGATAGCCTGCACGAGCACATTGCCAATCTGGCCGGCAGCCCCGCCATTAA
GAAGGGCATCCTGCAGACAGTGAAGGTGGTGGACGAGCTCGTGAAAGTGATGGGCCGGCACAAGCCCGAG
AACATCGTGATCGAAATGGCCAGAGAGAACCAGACCACCCAGAAGGGACAGAAGAACAGCCGCGAGAGAA
TGAAGCGGATCGAAGAGGGCATCAAAGAGCTGGGCAGCCAGATCCTGAAAGAACACCCCGTGGAAAACAC
CCAGCTGCAGAACGAGAAGCTGTACCTGTACTACCTGCAGAATGGGCGGGATATGTACGTGGACCAGGAA
CTGGACATCAACCGGCTGTCCGACTACGATGTGGACCATATCGTGCCTCAGAGCTTTCTGAAGGACGACT
CCATCGACAACAAGGTGCTGACCAGAAGCGACAAGAACCGGGGCAAGAGCGACAACGTGCCCTCCGAAGA
GGTCGTGAAGAAGATGAAGAACTACTGGCGGCAGCTGCTGAACGCCAAGCTGATTACCCAGAGAAAGTTC
GACAATCTGACCAAGGCCGAGAGAGGCGGCCTGAGCGAACTGGATAAGGCCGGCTTCATCAAGAGACAGC
TGGTGGAAACCCGGCAGATCACAAAGCACGTGGCACAGATCCTGGACTCCCGGATGAACACTAAGTACGA
CGAGAATGACAAGCTGATCCGGGAAGTGAAAGTGATCACCCTGAAGTCCAAGCTGGTGTCCGATTTCCGG
AAGGATTTCCAGTTTTACAAAGTGCGCGAGATCAACAACTACCACCACGCCCACGACGCCTACCTGAACG
CCGTCGTGGGAACCGCCCTGATCAAAAAGTACCCTAAGCTGGAAAGCGAGTTCGTGTACGGCGACTACAA
GGTGTACGACGTGCGGAAGATGATCGCCAAGAGCGAGCAGGAAATCGGCAAGGCTACCGCCAAGTACTTC
TTCTACAGCAACATCATGAACTTTTTCAAGACCGAGATTACCCTGGCCAACGGCGAGATCCGGAAGCGGC
CTCTGATCGAGACAAACGGCGAAACCGGGGAGATCGTGTGGGATAAGGGCCGGGATTTTGCCACCGTGCG
GAAAGTGCTGAGCATGCCCCAAGTGAATATCGTGAAAAAGACCGAGGTGCAGACAGGCGGCTTCAGCAAA
GAGTCTATCCTGCCCAAGAGGAACAGCGATAAGCTGATCGCCAGAAAGAAGGACTGGGACCCTAAGAAGT
ACGGCGGCTTCGACAGCCCCACCGTGGCCTATTCTGTGCTGGTGGTGGCCAAAGTGGAAAAGGGCAAGTC
CAAGAAACTGAAGAGTGTGAAAGAGCTGCTGGGGATCACCATCATGGAAAGAAGCAGCTTCGAGAAGAAT
CCCATCGACTTTCTGGAAGCCAAGGGCTACAAAGAAGTGAAAAAGGACCTGATCATCAAGCTGCCTAAGT
ACTCCCTGTTCGAGCTGGAAAACGGCCGGAAGAGAATGCTGGCCTCTGCCGGCGAACTGCAGAAGGGAAA
CGAACTGGCCCTGCCCTCCAAATATGTGAACTTCCTGTACCTGGCCAGCCACTATGAGAAGCTGAAGGGC
TCCCCCGAGGATAATGAGCAGAAACAGCTGTTTGTGGAACAGCACAAGCACTACCTGGACGAGATCATCG
AGCAGATCAGCGAGTTCTCCAAGAGAGTGATCCTGGCCGACGCTAATCTGGACAAAGTGCTGTCCGCCTA
CAACAAGCACCGGGATAAGCCCATCAGAGAGCAGGCCGAGAATATCATCCACCTGTTTACCCTGACCAAT
CTGGGAGCCCCTGCCGCCTTCAAGTACTTTGACACCACCATCGACCGGAAGAGGTACACCAGCACCAAAG
AGGTGCTGGACGCCACCCTGATCCACCAGAGCATCACCGGCCTGTACGAGACACGGATCGACCTGTCTCA
GCTGGGAGGCGACAAAAGGCCGGCGGCCACGAAAAAGGCCGGCCAGGCAAAAAAGAAAAAGGAATTCGGC
AGTGGAGAGGGCAGAGGAAGTCTGCTAACATGCGGTGACGTCGAGGAGAATCCTGGCCCAATGACCGAGT
ACAAGCCCACGGTGCGCCTCGCCACCCGCGACGACGTCCCCAGGGCCGTACGCACCCTCGCCGCCGCGTT
CGCCGACTACCCCGCCACGCGCCACACCGTCGATCCGGACCGCCACATCGAGCGGGTCACCGAGCTGCAA
GAACTCTTCCTCACGCGCGTCGGGCTCGACATCGGCAAGGTGTGGGTCGCGGACGACGGCGCCGCGGTGG
CGGTCTGGACCACGCCGGAGAGCGTCGAAGCGGGGGCGGTGTTCGCCGAGATCGGCCCGCGCATGGCCGA
GTTGAGCGGTTCCCGGCTGGCCGCGCAGCAACAGATGGAAGGCCTCCTGGCGCCGCACCGGCCCAAGGAG
CCCGCGTGGTTCCTGGCCACCGTCGGAGTCTCGCCCGACCACCAGGGCAAGGGTCTGGGCAGCGCCGTCG
TGCTCCCCGGAGTGGAGGCGGCCGAGCGCGCCGGGGTGCCCGCCTTCCTGGAGACCTCCGCGCCCCGCAA
CCTCCCCTTCTACGAGCGGCTCGGCTTCACCGTCACCGCCGACGTCGAGGTGCCCGAAGGACCGCGCACC
TGGTGCATGACCCGCAAGCCCGGTGCCTGAGAATTCTAACTAGAGCTCGCTGATCAGCCTCGACTGTGCC
TTCTAGTTGCCAGCCATCTGTTGTTTGCCCCTCCCCCGTGCCTTCCTTGACCCTGGAAGGTGCCACTCCC
ACTGTCCTTTCCTAATAAAATGAGGAAATTGCATCGCATTGTCTGAGTAGGTGTCATTCTATTCTGGGGG
GTGGGGTGGGGCAGGACAGCAAGGGGGAGGATTGGGAAGAGAATAGCAGGCATGCTGGGGAGCGGCCGCA
GGAACCCCTAGTGATGGAGTTGGCCACTCCCTCTCTGCGCGCTCGCTCGCTCACTGAGGCCGGGCGACCA
AAGGTCGCCCGACGCCCGGGCTTTGCCCGGGCGGCCTCAGTGAGCGAGCGAGCGCGCAGCTGCCTGCAGG
GGCGCCTGATGCGGTATTTTCTCCTTACGCATCTGTGCGGTATTTCACACCGCATA
[95 nt withheld, positions 6637-6731]
T
[46 nt withheld, positions 6733-6778]
C
[141 nt withheld, positions 6780-6920]
CCTTTGACGTTGGAGTCCACGTTCTTT
[37 nt withheld, positions 6948-6984]
ACTCTATCTCGGGCTATTCTTTTGATTTATAAGGGATTTTGCCGATTTCGGTCTATTGGTTAAAAAATGA
GCTGATTTAACAAAAATTTAACGCGAATTTTAACAAAATATTAACGTTTACAATTTTATGGTGCACTCTC
AGTACAATCTGCTCTGATGCCGCATAGTTAAGCCAGCCCCGACACCCGCCAACACCCGCTGACGCGCCCT
GACGGGCTTGTCTGCTCCCGGCATCCGCTTACAGACAAGCTGTGACCGTCTCCGGGAGCTGCATGTGTCA
GAGGTTTTCACCGTCATCACCGAAACGCGCGAGACGAAAGGGCCTCGTGATACGCCTATTTTTATAGGTT
AATGTCATGATAATAATGGTTTCTTAGACGTCAGGTGGCACTTTTCGGGGAAATGTGCGCGGAACCCCTA
TTTGTTTATTTTTCTAAATACATTCAAATATGTATCCGCTCATGAGACAATAACCCTGATAAATGCTTCA
ATAATATTGAAAAAGGAAGAGTATGAGTATTCAACATTTCCGTGTCGCCCTTATTCCCTTTTTTGCGGCA
TTTTGCCTTCCTGTTTTTGCTCACCCAGAAACGCTGGTGAAAGTAAAAGATGCTGAAGATCAGTTGGGTG
CACGAGTGGGTTACATCGAACTGGATCTCAACAGCGGTAAGATCCTTGAGAGTTTTCGCCCCGAAGAACG
TTTTCCAATGATGAGCACTTTTAAAGTTCTGCTATGTGGCGCGGTATTATCCCGTATTGACGCCGGGCAA
GAGCAACTCGGTCGCCGCATACACTATTCTCAGAATGACTTGGTTGAGTACTCACCAGTCACAGAAAAGC
ATCTTACGGATGGCATGACAGTAAGAGAATTATGCAGTGCTGCCATAACCATGAGTGATAACACTGCGGC
CAACTTACTTCTGACAACGATCGGAGGACCGAAGGAGCTAACCGCTTTTTTGCACAACATGGGGGATCAT
GTAACTCGCCTTGATCGTTGGGAACCGGAGCTGAATGAAGCCATACCAAACGACGAGCGTGACACCACGA
TGCCTGTAGCAATGGCAACAACGTTGCGCAAACTATTAACTGGCGAACTACTTACTCTAGCTTCCCGGCA
ACAATTAATAGACTGGATGGAGGCGGATAAAGTTGCAGGACCACTTCTGCGCTCGGCCCTTCCGGCTGGC
TGGTTTATTGCTGATAAATCTGGAGCCGGTGAGCGTGGAAGCCGCGGTATCATTGCAGCACTGGGGCCAG
ATGGTAAGCCCTCCCGTATCGTAGTTATCTACACGACGGGGAGTCAGGCAACTATGGATGAACGAAATAG
ACAGATCGCTGAGATAGGTGCCTCACTGATTAAGCATTGGTAACTGTCAGACCAAGTTTACTCATATATA
CTTTAGATTGATTTAAAACTTCATTTTTAATTTAAAAGGATCTAGGTGAAGATCCTTTTTGATAATCTCA
TGACCAAAATCCCTTAACGTGAGTTTTCGTTCCACTGAGCGTCAGACCCCGTAGAAAAGATCAAAGGATC
TTCTTGAGATCCTTTTTTTCTGCGCGTAATCTGCTGCTTGCAAACAAAAAAACCACCGCTACCAGCGGTG
GTTTGTTTGCCGGATCAAGAGCTACCAACTCTTTTTCCGAAGGTAACTGGCTTCAGCAGAGCGCAGATAC
CAAATACTGTTCTTCTAGTGTAGCCGTAGTTAGGCCACCACTTCAAGAACTCTGTAGCACCGCCTACATA
CCTCGCTCTGCTAATCCTGTTACCAGTGGCTGCTGCCAGTGGCGATAAGTCGTGTCTTACCGGGTTGGAC
TCAAGACGATAGTTACCGGATAAGGCGCAGCGGTCGGGCTGAACGGGGGGTTCGTGCACACAGCCCAGCT
TGGAGCGAACGACCTACACCGAACTGAGATACCTACAGCGTGAGCTATGAGAAAGCGCCACGCTTCCCGA
AGGGAGAAAGGCGGACAGGTATCCGGTAAGCGGCAGGGTCGGAACAGGAGAGCGCACGAGGGAGCTTCCA
GGGGGAAACGCCTGGTATCTTTATAGTCCTGTCGGGTTTCGCCACCTCTGACTTGAGCGTCGATTTTTGT
GATGCTCGTCAGGGGGGCGGAGCCTATGGAAAAACGCCAGCAACGCGGCCTTTTTACGGTTCCTGGCCTT
TTGCTGGCCTTTTGCTCACATGT
Features (pLannotate 1.2.2; 20 found; start..end, strand, type, name):
      1..241     +  promoter       U6 promoter: RNA polymerase III promoter for human U6 snRNA
    248..270     -  CDS            p21 (fragment): human cyclin-dependent kinase inhibitor 1A; Homo sapiens CDKN1A; mediates p53-dependent arrest in the G1 phase of the cell cycle
    271..346     +  misc_RNA       gRNA scaffold: guide RNA scaffold for the Streptococcus pyogenes CRISPR/Cas9 system
    353..396     +  misc_RNA       gRNA scaffold (fragment): guide RNA scaffold for the Streptococcus pyogenes CRISPR/Cas9 system
    443..728     +  enhancer       CMV enhancer: human cytomegalovirus immediate early enhancer; contains an 18-bp deletion relative to the standard CMV enhancer
    730..1007    +  promoter       chicken β-actin promoter: No description available
   1008..1235    +  intron         hybrid intron: hybrid between chicken β-actin (CBA) and minute virus of mice (MMV) introns (Gray et al., 2011)
   1373..2974    +  CDS            Cas9(N): N-terminal portion of Streptococcus pyogenes Cas9 (Zetsche et al., 2015)
   2975..5473    +  CDS            Cas9(C): C-terminal portion of Streptococcus pyogenes Cas9 (Zetsche et al., 2015)
   5474..5521    +  CDS            nucleoplasmin NLS: bipartite nuclear localization signal from nucleoplasmin
   5591..6190    +  CDS            PuroR (fragment): puromycin N-acetyltransferase; pac from Streptomyces; confers resistance to puromycin
   6224..6335    +  polyA_signal   bGH poly(A) signal: bovine growth hormone polyadenylation signal
   6440..6580    +  repeat_region  AAV2 ITR: inverted terminal repeat of adeno-associated virus serotype 2 inverted
   6585..6636    -  misc_feature   bom (fragment): basis of mobility region from pBR322
   6655..7110    +  rep_origin     f1 ori (sequence partly withheld): f1 bacteriophage origin of replication; arrow indicates direction of (+) strand synthesis
   7111..7160    -  misc_feature   bom (fragment): basis of mobility region from pBR322
   7262..7297    -  CDS            rop (fragment): Rop protein, which maintains plasmids at low copy number; rop
   7392..7496    +  promoter       AmpR promoter: bla
   7497..8357    +  CDS            AmpR: β-lactamase; bla; confers resistance to ampicillin, carbenicillin, and related antibiotics
   8528..9116    +  rep_origin     ori: high-copy-number ColE1/pMB1/pBR322/pUC origin of replication
