[The description below was written by a language model from this plasmid's Addgene catalogue record and pLannotate feature annotations shown in this document.]
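Description:
PX459-CDKN1A is an all-in-one mammalian CRISPR/Cas9 knockout plasmid built on the pSpCas9(BB)-2A-Puro (PX459) V2.0 backbone, carrying a single guide RNA directed against human CDKN1A, the gene encoding the cyclin-dependent kinase inhibitor p21 that mediates p53-dependent G1 arrest. It is propagated in E. coli as a high-copy plasmid through a ColE1/pUC-type origin with ampicillin resistance (β-lactamase), and it also contains an f1 phage origin. The sequenced record is about 9.2 kb.

Two expression units work together. A human U6 RNA polymerase III promoter drives the guide. The short spacer, which the annotation software recognised as a reverse-strand fragment of the p21 coding sequence, sits directly upstream of the Streptococcus pyogenes gRNA scaffold. A second partial scaffold annotation follows immediately downstream. Downstream of that, a hybrid promoter made of the CMV enhancer, chicken β-actin promoter and a hybrid intron drives S. pyogenes Cas9. The Cas9 coding sequence is annotated as contiguous N- and C-terminal portions and carries a C-terminal nucleoplasmin nuclear localisation signal. Cas9 is followed by the puromycin N-acetyltransferase gene. As the backbone name indicates, the two are linked by a 2A peptide, although this element is not annotated separately in the feature table. The transcript ends at a bovine growth hormone polyadenylation signal. A single AAV2 ITR is annotated after the cassette; with only one present, the table gives no indication of a packageable AAV genome.

After transfection into human cells, brief puromycin selection enriches for cells expressing Cas9 and the guide. Cleavage within CDKN1A and error-prone repair then produce p21 loss-of-function alleles. The stated purpose is CDKN1A knockout, and the associated study concerned cyclin E-induced replicative stress and p53-dependent whole-genome duplication.
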