Addgene plasmid #217457: PX459-CDKN1A
Purpose: For CDKN1A (p21) knockout
Depositing lab: John Diffley. Publication: Cyclin E-induced replicative stress drives p53-dependent whole-genome duplication. Zeng J, Hills SA, Ozono E, Diffley JFX. Cell. 2023 Feb 2;186(3):528-542.e14. doi: 10.1016/j.cell.2022.12.036. Epub 2023 Jan 20. PubMed 36681079.
Backbone
  Vector backbone: pSpCas9(BB)-2A-Puro (PX459) V2.0
  Vector type: Mammalian Expression, CRISPR
  Selectable markers: Puromycin
Growth in bacteria
  Bacterial resistance: Ampicillin, 100 μg/mL
  Growth temperature: 37°C
  Growth strain: DH5alpha
  Copy number: High Copy
Gene/Insert
  Gene/Insert name: CRISPR Cas9 guide for CDKN1A
  gRNA/shRNA sequence: CCATTAGCGCATCACAGTCG
  Species: H. sapiens (human)
  GenBank ID: ENSG00000124762
  Entrez Gene: CDKN1A (a.k.a. CAP20, CDKN1, CIP1, MDA-6, P21, SDI1, WAF1, p21CIP1)
Terms and licenses: Academic/Nonprofit Terms; Industry Terms: Not Available to Industry
Depositor comments: Vector pSpCas9(BB)-2A-Puro (PX459) V2.0 is from Addgene Cat Num: 62988, Zhang Lab
How to cite: PX459-CDKN1A was a gift from John Diffley (Addgene plasmid # 217457 ; http://n2t.net/addgene:217457 ; RRID:Addgene_217457)
